>Addgene plasmid #138701 | pLenti-Blast-sgCRTC2-2 | addgene full sequence | sequence record 273070 | Addgene NGS Result
TGATGCGGTTTTGGCAGTACATCAATGGGCGTGGATAGCGGTTTGACTCACGGGGATTTCCAAGTCTCCA
CCCCATTGACGTCAATGGGAGTTTGTTTTGGCACCAAAATCAACGGGACTTTCCAAAATGTCGTAACAAC
TCCGCCCCATTGACGCAAATGGGCGGTAGGCGTGTACGGTGGGAGGTCTATATAAGCAGCGCGTTTTGCC
TGTACTGGGTCTCTCTGGTTAGACCAGATCTGAGCCTGGGAGCTCTCTGGCTAACTAGGGAACCCACTGC
TTAAGCCTCAATAAAGCTTGCCTTGAGTGCTTCAAGTAGTGTGTGCCCGTCTGTTGTGTGACTCTGGTAA
CTAGAGATCCCTCAGACCCTTTTAGTCAGTGTGGAAAATCTCTAGCAGTGGCGCCCGAACAGGGACTTGA
AAGCGAAAGGGAAACCAGAGGAGCTCTCTCGACGCAGGACTCGGCTTGCTGAAGCGCGCACGGCAAGAGG
CGAGGGGCGGCGACTGGTGAGTACGCCAAAAATTTTGACTAGCGGAGGCTAGAAGGAGAGAGATGGGTGC
GAGAGCGTCAGTATTAAGCGGGGGAGAATTAGATCGCGATGGGAAAAAATTCGGTTAAGGCCAGGGGGAA
AGAAAAAATATAAATTAAAACATATAGTATGGGCAAGCAGGGAGCTAGAACGATTCGCAGTTAATCCTGG
CCTGTTAGAAACATCAGAAGGCTGTAGACAAATACTGGGACAGCTACAACCATCCCTTCAGACAGGATCA
GAAGAACTTAGATCATTATATAATACAGTAGCAACCCTCTATTGTGTGCATCAAAGGATAGAGATAAAAG
ACACCAAGGAAGCTTTAGACAAGATAGAGGAAGAGCAAAACAAAAGTAAGACCACCGCACAGCAAGCGGC
CGCTGATCTTCAGACCTGGAGGAGGAGATATGAGGGACAATTGGAGAAGTGAATTATATAAATATAAAGT
AGTAAAAATTGAACCATTAGGAGTAGCACCCACCAAGGCAAAGAGAAGAGTGGTGCAGAGAGAAAAAAGA
GCAGTGGGAATAGGAGCTTTGTTCCTTGGGTTCTTGGGAGCAGCAGGAAGCACTATGGGCGCAGCGTCAA
TGACGCTGACGGTACAGGCCAGACAATTATTGTCTGGTATAGTGCAGCAGCAGAACAATTTGCTGAGGGC
TATTGAGGCGCAACAGCATCTGTTGCAACTCACAGTCTGGGGCATCAAGCAGCTCCAGGCAAGAATCCTG
GCTGTGGAAAGATACCTAAAGGATCAACAGCTCCTGGGGATTTGGGGTTGCTCTGGAAAACTCATTTGCA
CCACTGCTGTGCCTTGGAATGCTAGTTGGAGTAATAAATCTCTGGAACAGATTTGGAATCACACGACCTG
GATGGAGTGGGACAGAGAAATTAACAATTACACAAGCTTAATACACTCCTTAATTGAAGAATCGCAAAAC
CAGCAAGAAAAGAATGAACAAGAATTATTGGAATTAGATAAATGGGCAAGTTTGTGGAATTGGTTTAACA
TAACAAATTGGCTGTGGTATATAAAATTATTCATAATGATAGTAGGAGGCTTGGTAGGTTTAAGAATAGT
TTTTGCTGTACTTTCTATAGTGAATAGAGTTAGGCAGGGATATTCACCATTATCGTTTCAGACCCACCTC
CCAACCCCGAGGGGACCCGACAGGCCCGAAGGAATAGAAGAAGAAGGTGGAGAGAGAGACAGAGACAGAT
CCATTCGATTAGTGAACGGATCGGCACTGCGTGCGCCAATTCTGCAGACAAATGGCAGTATTCATCCACA
ATTTTAAAAGAAAAGGGGGGATTGGGGGGTACAGTGCAGGGGAAAGAATAGTAGACATAATAGCAACAGA
CATACAAACTAAAGAATTACAAAAACAAATTACAAAAATTCAAAATTTTCGGGTTTATTACAGGGACAGC
AGAGATCCAGTTTGGTTAATTAAGGTACCGAGGGCCTATTTCCCATGATTCCTTCATATTTGCATATACG
ATACAAGGCTGTTAGAGAGATAATTAGAATTAATTTGACTGTAAACACAAAGATATTAGTACAAAATACG
TGACGTAGAAAGTAATAATTTCTTGGGTAGTTTGCAGTTTTAAAATTATGTTTTAAAATGGACTATCATA
TGCTTACCGTAACTTGAAAGTATTTCGATTTCTTGGCTTTATATATCTTGTGGAAAGGACGAAACACCGA
CAGGCCCAAAAACTGCGACGTTTTAGAGCTAGAAATAGCAAGTTAAAATAAGGCTAGTCCGTTATCAACT
TGAAAAAGTGGCACCGAGTCGGTGCTTTTTTGAATTCGCTAGCTAGGTCTTGAAAGGAGTGGGAATTGGC
TCCGGTGCCCGTCAGTGGGCAGAGCGCACATCGCCCACAGTCCCCGAGAAGTTGGGGGGAGGGGTCGGCA
ATTGATCCGGTGCCTAGAGAAGGTGGCGCGGGGTAAACTGGGAAAGTGATGTCGTGTACTGGCTCCGCCT
TTTTCCCGAGGGTGGGGGAGAACCGTATATAAGTGCAGTAGTCGCCGTGAACGTTCTTTTTCGCAACGGG
TTTGCCGCCAGAACACAGGACCGGTTCTAGAGCGCTGCCACCATGGACAAGAAGTACAGCATCGGCCTGG
ACATCGGCACCAACTCTGTGGGCTGGGCCGTGATCACCGACGAGTACAAGGTGCCCAGCAAGAAATTCAA
GGTGCTGGGCAACACCGACCGGCACAGCATCAAGAAGAACCTGATCGGAGCCCTGCTGTTCGACAGCGGC
GAAACAGCCGAGGCCACCCGGCTGAAGAGAACCGCCAGAAGAAGATACACCAGACGGAAGAACCGGATCT
GCTATCTGCAAGAGATCTTCAGCAACGAGATGGCCAAGGTGGACGACAGCTTCTTCCACAGACTGGAAGA
GTCCTTCCTGGTGGAAGAGGATAAGAAGCACGAGCGGCACCCCATCTTCGGCAACATCGTGGACGAGGTG
GCCTACCACGAGAAGTACCCCACCATCTACCACCTGAGAAAGAAACTGGTGGACAGCACCGACAAGGCCG
ACCTGCGGCTGATCTATCTGGCCCTGGCCCACATGATCAAGTTCCGGGGCCACTTCCTGATCGAGGGCGA
CCTGAACCCCGACAACAGCGACGTGGACAAGCTGTTCATCCAGCTGGTGCAGACCTACAACCAGCTGTTC
GAGGAAAACCCCATCAACGCCAGCGGCGTGGACGCCAAGGCCATCCTGTCTGCCAGACTGAGCAAGAGCA
GACGGCTGGAAAATCTGATCGCCCAGCTGCCCGGCGAGAAGAAGAATGGCCTGTTCGGAAACCTGATTGC
CCTGAGCCTGGGCCTGACCCCCAACTTCAAGAGCAACTTCGACCTGGCCGAGGATGCCAAACTGCAGCTG
AGCAAGGACACCTACGACGACGACCTGGACAACCTGCTGGCCCAGATCGGCGACCAGTACGCCGACCTGT
TTCTGGCCGCCAAGAACCTGTCCGACGCCATCCTGCTGAGCGACATCCTGAGAGTGAACACCGAGATCAC
CAAGGCCCCCCTGAGCGCCTCTATGATCAAGAGATACGACGAGCACCACCAGGACCTGACCCTGCTGAAA
GCTCTCGTGCGGCAGCAGCTGCCTGAGAAGTACAAAGAGATTTTCTTCGACCAGAGCAAGAACGGCTACG
CCGGCTACATTGACGGCGGAGCCAGCCAGGAAGAGTTCTACAAGTTCATCAAGCCCATCCTGGAAAAGAT
GGACGGCACCGAGGAACTGCTCGTGAAGCTGAACAGAGAGGACCTGCTGCGGAAGCAGCGGACCTTCGAC
AACGGCAGCATCCCCCACCAGATCCACCTGGGAGAGCTGCACGCCATTCTGCGGCGGCAGGAAGATTTTT
ACCCATTCCTGAAGGACAACCGGGAAAAGATCGAGAAGATCCTGACCTTCCGCATCCCCTACTACGTGGG
CCCTCTGGCCAGGGGAAACAGCAGATTCGCCTGGATGACCAGAAAGAGCGAGGAAACCATCACCCCCTGG
AACTTCGAGGAAGTGGTGGACAAGGGCGCTTCCGCCCAGAGCTTCATCGAGCGGATGACCAACTTCGATA
AGAACCTGCCCAACGAGAAGGTGCTGCCCAAGCACAGCCTGCTGTACGAGTACTTCACCGTGTATAACGA
GCTGACCAAAGTGAAATACGTGACCGAGGGAATGAGAAAGCCCGCCTTCCTGAGCGGCGAGCAGAAAAAG
GCCATCGTGGACCTGCTGTTCAAGACCAACCGGAAAGTGACCGTGAAGCAGCTGAAAGAGGACTACTTCA
AGAAAATCGAGTGCTTCGACTCCGTGGAAATCTCCGGCGTGGAAGATCGGTTCAACGCCTCCCTGGGCAC
ATACCACGATCTGCTGAAAATTATCAAGGACAAGGACTTCCTGGACAATGAGGAAAACGAGGACATTCTG
GAAGATATCGTGCTGACCCTGACACTGTTTGAGGACAGAGAGATGATCGAGGAACGGCTGAAAACCTATG
CCCACCTGTTCGACGACAAAGTGATGAAGCAGCTGAAGCGGCGGAGATACACCGGCTGGGGCAGGCTGAG
CCGGAAGCTGATCAACGGCATCCGGGACAAGCAGTCCGGCAAGACAATCCTGGATTTCCTGAAGTCCGAC
GGCTTCGCCAACAGAAACTTCATGCAGCTGATCCACGACGACAGCCTGACCTTTAAAGAGGACATCCAGA
AAGCCCAGGTGTCCGGCCAGGGCGATAGCCTGCACGAGCACATTGCCAATCTGGCCGGCAGCCCCGCCAT
TAAGAAGGGCATCCTGCAGACAGTGAAGGTGGTGGACGAGCTCGTGAAAGTGATGGGCCGGCACAAGCCC
GAGAACATCGTGATCGAAATGGCCAGAGAGAACCAGACCACCCAGAAGGGACAGAAGAACAGCCGCGAGA
GAATGAAGCGGATCGAAGAGGGCATCAAAGAGCTGGGCAGCCAGATCCTGAAAGAACACCCCGTGGAAAA
CACCCAGCTGCAGAACGAGAAGCTGTACCTGTACTACCTGCAGAATGGGCGGGATATGTACGTGGACCAG
GAACTGGACATCAACCGGCTGTCCGACTACGATGTGGACCATATCGTGCCTCAGAGCTTTCTGAAGGACG
ACTCCATCGACAACAAGGTGCTGACCAGAAGCGACAAGAACCGGGGCAAGAGCGACAACGTGCCCTCCGA
AGAGGTCGTGAAGAAGATGAAGAACTACTGGCGGCAGCTGCTGAACGCCAAGCTGATTACCCAGAGAAAG
TTCGACAATCTGACCAAGGCCGAGAGAGGCGGCCTGAGCGAACTGGATAAGGCCGGCTTCATCAAGAGAC
AGCTGGTGGAAACCCGGCAGATCACAAAGCACGTGGCACAGATCCTGGACTCCCGGATGAACACTAAGTA
CGACGAGAATGACAAGCTGATCCGGGAAGTGAAAGTGATCACCCTGAAGTCCAAGCTGGTGTCCGATTTC
CGGAAGGATTTCCAGTTTTACAAAGTGCGCGAGATCAACAACTACCACCACGCCCACGACGCCTACCTGA
ACGCCGTCGTGGGAACCGCCCTGATCAAAAAGTACCCTAAGCTGGAAAGCGAGTTCGTGTACGGCGACTA
CAAGGTGTACGACGTGCGGAAGATGATCGCCAAGAGCGAGCAGGAAATCGGCAAGGCTACCGCCAAGTAC
TTCTTCTACAGCAACATCATGAACTTTTTCAAGACCGAGATTACCCTGGCCAACGGCGAGATCCGGAAGC
GGCCTCTGATCGAGACAAACGGCGAAACCGGGGAGATCGTGTGGGATAAGGGCCGGGATTTTGCCACCGT
GCGGAAAGTGCTGAGCATGCCCCAAGTGAATATCGTGAAAAAGACCGAGGTGCAGACAGGCGGCTTCAGC
AAAGAGTCTATCCTGCCCAAGAGGAACAGCGATAAGCTGATCGCCAGAAAGAAGGACTGGGACCCTAAGA
AGTACGGCGGCTTCGACAGCCCCACCGTGGCCTATTCTGTGCTGGTGGTGGCCAAAGTGGAAAAGGGCAA
GTCCAAGAAACTGAAGAGTGTGAAAGAGCTGCTGGGGATCACCATCATGGAAAGAAGCAGCTTCGAGAAG
AATCCCATCGACTTTCTGGAAGCCAAGGGCTACAAAGAAGTGAAAAAGGACCTGATCATCAAGCTGCCTA
AGTACTCCCTGTTCGAGCTGGAAAACGGCCGGAAGAGAATGCTGGCCTCTGCCGGCGAACTGCAGAAGGG
AAACGAACTGGCCCTGCCCTCCAAATATGTGAACTTCCTGTACCTGGCCAGCCACTATGAGAAGCTGAAG
GGCTCCCCCGAGGATAATGAGCAGAAACAGCTGTTTGTGGAACAGCACAAGCACTACCTGGACGAGATCA
TCGAGCAGATCAGCGAGTTCTCCAAGAGAGTGATCCTGGCCGACGCTAATCTGGACAAAGTGCTGTCCGC
CTACAACAAGCACCGGGATAAGCCCATCAGAGAGCAGGCCGAGAATATCATCCACCTGTTTACCCTGACC
AATCTGGGAGCCCCTGCCGCCTTCAAGTACTTTGACACCACCATCGACCGGAAGAGGTACACCAGCACCA
AAGAGGTGCTGGACGCCACCCTGATCCACCAGAGCATCACCGGCCTGTACGAGACACGGATCGACCTGTC
TCAGCTGGGAGGCGACAAGCGACCTGCCGCCACAAAGAAGGCTGGACAGGCTAAGAAGAAGAAAGATTAC
AAAGACGATGACGATAAGGGATCCGGCGCAACAAACTTCTCTCTGCTGAAACAAGCCGGAGATGTCGAAG
AGAATCCTGGACCGATGGCCAAGCCTTTGTCTCAAGAAGAATCCACCCTCATTGAAAGAGCAACGGCTAC
AATCAACAGCATCCCCATCTCTGAAGACTACAGCGTCGCCAGCGCAGCTCTCTCTAGCGACGGCCGCATC
TTCACTGGTGTCAATGTATATCATTTTACTGGGGGACCTTGTGCAGAACTCGTGGTGCTGGGCACTGCTG
CTGCTGCGGCAGCTGGCAACCTGACTTGTATCGTCGCGATCGGAAATGAGAACAGGGGCATCTTGAGCCC
CTGCGGACGGTGCCGACAGGTGCTTCTCGATCTGCATCCTGGGATCAAAGCCATAGTGAAGGACAGTGAT
GGACAGCCGACGGCAGTTGGGATTCGTGAATTGCTGCCCTCTGGTTATGTGTGGGAGGGCTAAGAATTCG
ATATCAAGCTTATCGGTAATCAACCTCTGGATTACAAAATTTGTGAAAGATTGACTGGTATTCTTAACTA
TGTTGCTCCTTTTACGCTATGTGGATACGCTGCTTTAATGCCTTTGTATCATGCTATTGCTTCCCGTATG
GCTTTCATTTTCTCCTCCTTGTATAAATCCTGGTTGCTGTCTCTTTATGAGGAGTTGTGGCCCGTTGTCA
GGCAACGTGGCGTGGTGTGCACTGTGTTTGCTGACGCAACCCCCACTGGTTGGGGCATTGCCACCACCTG
TCAGCTCCTTTCCGGGACTTTCGCTTTCCCCCTCCCTATTGCCACGGCGGAACTCATCGCCGCCTGCCTT
GCCCGCTGCTGGACAGGGGCTCGGCTGTTGGGCACTGACAATTCCGTGGTGTTGTCGGGGAAATCATCGT
CCTTTCCTTGGCTGCTCGCCTGTGTTGCCACCTGGATTCTGCGCGGGACGTCCTTCTGCTACGTCCCTTC
GGCCCTCAATCCAGCGGACCTTCCTTCCCGCGGCCTGCTGCCGGCTCTGCGGCCTCTTCCGCGTCTTCGC
CTTCGCCCTCAGACGAGTCGGATCTCCCTTTGGGCCGCCTCCCCGCGTCGACTTTAAGACCAATGACTTA
CAAGGCAGCTGTAGATCTTAGCCACTTTTTAAAAGAAAAGGGGGGACTGGAAGGGCTAATTCACTCCCAA
CGAAGACAAGATCTGCTTTTTGCTTGTACTGGGTCTCTCTGGTTAGACCAGATCTGAGCCTGGGAGCTCT
CTGGCTAACTAGGGAACCCACTGCTTAAGCCTCAATAAAGCTTGCCTTGAGTGCTTCAAGTAGTGTGTGC
CCGTCTGTTGTGTGACTCTGGTAACTAGAGATCCCTCAGACCCTTTTAGTCAGTGTGGAAAATCTCTAGC
AGGGCCCGTTTAAACCCGCTGATCAGCCTCGACTGTGCCTTCTAGTTGCCAGCCATCTGTTGTTTGCCCC
TCCCCCGTGCCTTCCTTGACCCTGGAAGGTGCCACTCCCACTGTCCTTTCCTAATAAAATGAGGAAATTG
CATCGCATTGTCTGAGTAGGTGTCATTCTATTCTGGGGGGTGGGGTGGGGCAGGACAGCAAGGGGGAGGA
TTGGGAAGACAATAGCAGGCATGCTGGGGATGCGGTGGGCTCTATGGCTTCTGAGGCGGAAAGAACCAGC
TGGGGCTCTAGGGGGTATCCCC
[124 nt withheld, positions 8493-8616]
C
[91 nt withheld, positions 8618-8708]
A
[49 nt withheld, positions 8710-8758]
CCTTTGACGTTGGAGTCCACGTTCTTT
[37 nt withheld, positions 8786-8822]
ACCCTATCTCGGTCTATTCTTTTGATTTATAAGGGATTTTGCCGATTTCGGCCTATTGGTTAAAAAATGA
GCTGATTTAACAAAAATTTAACGCGAATTAATTCTGTGGAATGTGTGTCAGTTAGGGTGTGGAAAGTCCC
CAGGCTCCCCAGCAGGCAGAAGTATGCAAAGCATGCATCTCAATTAGTCAGCAACCAGGTGTGGAAAGTC
CCCAGGCTCCCCAGCAGGCAGAAGTATGCAAAGCATGCATCTCAATTAGTCAGCAACCATAGTCCCGCCC
CTAACTCCGCCCATCCCGCCCCTAACTCCGCCCAGTTCCGCCCATTCTCCGCCCCATGGCTGACTAATTT
TTTTTATTTATGCAGAGGCCGAGGCCGCCTCTGCCTCTGAGCTATTCCAGAAGTAGTGAGGAGGCTTTTT
TGGAGGCCTAGGCTTTTGCAAAAAGCTCCCGGGAGCTTGTATATCCATTTTCGGATCTGATCAGCACGTG
TTGACAATTAATCATCGGCATAGTATATCGGCATAGTATAATACGACAAGGTGAGGAACTAAACCATGGC
CAAGTTGACCAGTGCCGTTCCGGTGCTCACCGCGCGCGACGTCGCCGGAGCGGTCGAGTTCTGGACCGAC
CGGCTCGGGTTCTCCCGGGACTTCGTGGAGGACGACTTCGCCGGTGTGGTCCGGGACGACGTGACCCTGT
TCATCAGCGCGGTCCAGGACCAGGTGGTGCCGGACAACACCCTGGCCTGGGTGTGGGTGCGCGGCCTGGA
CGAGCTGTACGCCGAGTGGTCGGAGGTCGTGTCCACGAACTTCCGGGACGCCTCCGGGCCGGCCATGACC
GAGATCGGCGAGCAGCCGTGGGGGCGGGAGTTCGCCCTGCGCGACCCGGCCGGCAACTGCGTGCACTTCG
TGGCCGAGGAGCAGGACTGACACGTGCTACGAGATTTCGATTCCACCGCCGCCTTCTATGAAAGGTTGGG
CTTCGGAATCGTTTTCCGGGACGCCGGCTGGATGATCCTCCAGCGCGGGGATCTCATGCTGGAGTTCTTC
GCCCACCCCAACTTGTTTATTGCAGCTTATAATGGTTACAAATAAAGCAATAGCATCACAAATTTCACAA
ATAAAGCATTTTTTTCACTGCATTCTAGTTGTGGTTTGTCCAAACTCATCAATGTATCTTATCATGTCTG
TATACCGTCGACCTCTAGCTAGAGCTTGGCGTAATCATGGTCATAGCTGTTTCCTGTGTGAAATTGTTAT
CCGCTCACAATTCCACACAACATACGAGCCGGAAGCATAAAGTGTAAAGCCTGGGGTGCCTAATGAGTGA
GCTAACTCACATTAATTGCGTTGCGCTCACTGCCCGCTTTCCAGTCGGGAAACCTGTCGTGCCAGCTGCA
TTAATGAATCGGCCAACGCGCGGGGAGAGGCGGTTTGCGTATTGGGCGCTCTTCCGCTTCCTCGCTCACT
GACTCGCTGCGCTCGGTCGTTCGGCTGCGGCGAGCGGTATCAGCTCACTCAAAGGCGGTAATACGGTTAT
CCACAGAATCAGGGGATAACGCAGGAAAGAACATGTGAGCAAAAGGCCAGCAAAAGGCCAGGAACCGTAA
AAAGGCCGCGTTGCTGGCGTTTTTCCATAGGCTCCGCCCCCCTGACGAGCATCACAAAAATCGACGCTCA
AGTCAGAGGTGGCGAAACCCGACAGGACTATAAAGATACCAGGCGTTTCCCCCTGGAAGCTCCCTCGTGC
GCTCTCCTGTTCCGACCCTGCCGCTTACCGGATACCTGTCCGCCTTTCTCCCTTCGGGAAGCGTGGCGCT
TTCTCATAGCTCACGCTGTAGGTATCTCAGTTCGGTGTAGGTCGTTCGCTCCAAGCTGGGCTGTGTGCAC
GAACCCCCCGTTCAGCCCGACCGCTGCGCCTTATCCGGTAACTATCGTCTTGAGTCCAACCCGGTAAGAC
ACGACTTATCGCCACTGGCAGCAGCCACTGGTAACAGGATTAGCAGAGCGAGGTATGTAGGCGGTGCTAC
AGAGTTCTTGAAGTGGTGGCCTAACTACGGCTACACTAGAAGAACAGTATTTGGTATCTGCGCTCTGCTG
AAGCCAGTTACCTTCGGAAAAAGAGTTGGTAGCTCTTGATCCGGCAAACAAACCACCGCTGGTAGCGGTG
GTTTTTTTGTTTGCAAGCAGCAGATTACGCGCAGAAAAAAAGGATCTCAAGAAGATCCTTTGATCTTTTC
TACGGGGTCTGACGCTCAGTGGAACGAAAACTCACGTTAAGGGATTTTGGTCATGAGATTATCAAAAAGG
ATCTTCACCTAGATCCTTTTAAATTAAAAATGAAGTTTTAAATCAATCTAAAGTATATATGAGTAAACTT
GGTCTGACAGTTACCAATGCTTAATCAGTGAGGCACCTATCTCAGCGATCTGTCTATTTCGTTCATCCAT
AGTTGCCTGACTCCCCGTCGTGTAGATAACTACGATACGGGAGGGCTTACCATCTGGCCCCAGTGCTGCA
ATGATACCGCGAGACCCACGCTCACCGGCTCCAGATTTATCAGCAATAAACCAGCCAGCCGGAAGGGCCG
AGCGCAGAAGTGGTCCTGCAACTTTATCCGCCTCCATCCAGTCTATTAATTGTTGCCGGGAAGCTAGAGT
AAGTAGTTCGCCAGTTAATAGTTTGCGCAACGTTGTTGCCATTGCTACAGGCATCGTGGTGTCACGCTCG
TCGTTTGGTATGGCTTCATTCAGCTCCGGTTCCCAACGATCAAGGCGAGTTACATGATCCCCCATGTTGT
GCAAAAAAGCGGTTAGCTCCTTCGGTCCTCCGATCGTTGTCAGAAGTAAGTTGGCCGCAGTGTTATCACT
CATGGTTATGGCAGCACTGCATAATTCTCTTACTGTCATGCCATCCGTAAGATGCTTTTCTGTGACTGGT
GAGTACTCAACCAAGTCATTCTGAGAATAGTGTATGCGGCGACCGAGTTGCTCTTGCCCGGCGTCAATAC
GGGATAATACCGCGCCACATAGCAGAACTTTAAAAGTGCTCATCATTGGAAAACGTTCTTCGGGGCGAAA
ACTCTCAAGGATCTTACCGCTGTTGAGATCCAGTTCGATGTAACCCACTCGTGCACCCAACTGATCTTCA
GCATCTTTTACTTTCACCAGCGTTTCTGGGTGAGCAAAAACAGGAAGGCAAAATGCCGCAAAAAAGGGAA
TAAGGGCGACACGGAAATGTTGAATACTCATACTCTTCCTTTTTCAATATTATTGAAGCATTTATCAGGG
TTATTGTCTCATGAGCGGATACATATTTGAATGTATTTAGAAAAATAAACAAATAGGGGTTCCGCGCACA
TTTCCCCGAAAAGTGCCACCTGACGTCGACGGATCGGGAGATCTCCCGATCCCCTATGGTGCACTCTCAG
TACAATCTGCTCTGATGCCGCATAGTTAAGCCAGTATCTGCTCCCTGCTTGTGTGTTGGAGGTCGCTGAG
TAGTGCGCGAGCAAAATTTAAGCTACAACAAGGCAAGGCTTGACCGACAATTGCATGAAGAATCTGCTTA
GGGTTAGGCGTTTTGCGCTGCTTCGCGATGTACGGGCCAGATATACGCGTTGACATTGATTATTGACTAG
TTATTAATAGTAATCAATTACGGGGTCATTAGTTCATAGCCCATATATGGAGTTCCGCGTTACATAACTT
ACGGTAAATGGCCCGCCTGGCTGACCGCCCAACGACCCCCGCCCATTGACGTCAATAATGACGTATGTTC
CCATAGTAACGCCAATAGGGACTTTCCATTGACGTCAATGGGTGGAGTATTTACGGTAAACTGCCCACTT
GGCAGTACATCAAGTGTATCATATGCCAAGTACGCCCCCTATTGACGTCAATGACGGTAAATGGCCCGCC
TGGCATTATGCCCAGTACATGACCTTATGGGACTTTCCTACTTGGCAGTACATCTACGTATTAGTCATCG
CTATTACCATGG
Features (pLannotate 1.2.2; 34 found; start..end, strand, type, name):
    217..397     +  LTR            5' LTR (truncated): truncated 5' long terminal repeat (LTR) from HIV-1
    444..569     +  misc_feature   HIV-1 Ψ: packaging signal of human immunodeficiency virus type 1
    553..916     +  CDS            HIV-1 gag (fragment): gag protein from human immunodeficiency virus 1; gag
   1062..1295    +  misc_feature   RRE: The Rev response element (RRE) of HIV-1 allows for Rev-dependent mRNA export from the nucleus to the cytoplasm.
   1672..1772    +  CDS            Rev (fragment): human immunodeficiency virus 1 (HIV-1) Rev protein; rev; enhances nuclear export of unspliced and incompletely spliced viral mRNAs
   1822..1939    +  misc_feature   cPPT/CTS: central polypurine tract and central termination sequence of HIV-1
   1990..2230    +  promoter       U6 promoter: RNA polymerase III promoter for human U6 snRNA
   2260..2335    +  misc_RNA       gRNA scaffold: guide RNA scaffold for the Streptococcus pyogenes CRISPR/Cas9 system
   2353..2371    +  CDS            small t antigen (fragment): SV40 (simian virus 40) small t antigen
   2397..2608    +  promoter       EF-1α core promoter: core promoter for human elongation factor EF-1α
   2633..6736    +  CDS            Cas9: Cas9 (Csn1) endonuclease from the Streptococcus pyogenes Type II CRISPR/Cas system generates RNA-guided double strand breaks in DNA
   6875..7273    +  CDS            BSD: blasticidin S deaminase; Aspergillus terreus BSD; confers resistance to blasticidin
   7274..7295    +  misc_feature   MCS (fragment): pBluescript multiple cloning site
   7298..7886    +  misc_feature   WPRE: woodchuck hepatitis virus posttranscriptional regulatory element
   7937..7956    +  misc_feature   cPPT/CTS (fragment): central polypurine tract and central termination sequence of HIV-1
   7958..8191    +  LTR            3' LTR (ΔU3): self-inactivating 3' long terminal repeat (LTR) from HIV-1
   8223..8447    +  polyA_signal   bGH poly(A) signal: bovine growth hormone polyadenylation signal
   8451..8472    +  promoter       SV40 promoter (fragment): SV40 enhancer and early promoter
   8493..8921    +  rep_origin     f1 ori (sequence partly withheld): f1 bacteriophage origin of replication; arrow indicates direction of (+) strand synthesis
   8935..9264    +  promoter       SV40 promoter: SV40 enhancer and early promoter
   9312..9359    +  promoter       EM7 promoter: synthetic bacterial promoter&nbsp
   9378..9752    +  CDS            BleoR: antibiotic-binding protein; Sh ble from Streptoalloteichus hindustanus; confers resistance to bleomycin, phleomycin, and Zeocin™
   9762..9887    +  CDS            ble (fragment): BLE_KLEPN - Experimental evidence at protein level: Swiss-Prot protein existence level 1. Binding protein with a strong affinity to the bleomycin family of antibiotics. Binds to CL990; an antimitotic-antibiotic compound. From Klebsiella pneumoniae.
   9882..10003   +  polyA_signal   SV40 poly(A) signal: SV40 polyadenylation signal
  10074..10096   -  protein_bind   lac operator (fragment): The lac repressor binds to the lac operator to inhibit transcription in E. coli. This inhibition can be relieved by adding lactose or isopropyl-β-D-thiogalactopyranoside (IPTG). lac repressor encoded by lacI
  10100..10130   -  promoter       lac promoter: promoter for the E. coli lac operon
  10145..10166   -  protein_bind   CAP binding site: CAP binding activates transcription in the presence of cAMP. E. coli catabolite activator protein
  10179..10271   -  CDS            lacI (fragment): lac repressor; lacI; The lac repressor binds to the lac operator to inhibit transcription in E. coli. This inhibition can be relieved by adding lactose or isopropyl-β-D-thiogalactopyranoside (IPTG).
  10454..11042   -  rep_origin     ori: high-copy-number ColE1/pMB1/pBR322/pUC origin of replication
  11213..12073   -  CDS            AmpR: β-lactamase; bla; confers resistance to ampicillin, carbenicillin, and related antibiotics
  12074..12178   -  promoter       AmpR promoter: bla
  12237..12289   -  misc_feature   bom (fragment): basis of mobility region from pBR322
  12444..12823   +  enhancer       CMV enhancer: human cytomegalovirus immediate early enhancer
  12824..199     +  promoter       CMV promoter (across the origin): human cytomegalovirus (CMV) immediate early promoter
