[The description below was written by a language model from this plasmid's Addgene catalogue record and pLannotate feature annotations shown in this document.]
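Description:
pLenti-Blast-sgCRTC2-2 is an all-in-one lentiviral CRISPR/Cas9 plasmid built on the pLentiCRISPR v2-Blast backbone, designed to knock out human CRTC2 (also called TORC2). In bacteria it is maintained through a high-copy ColE1/pUC-type origin and selected with ampicillin via the AmpR β-lactamase gene. An f1 origin is also present, along with an SV40/EM7-driven BleoR cassette that lies outside the viral genome.

The transfer region has a self-inactivating HIV-1 design. A CMV enhancer/promoter sits upstream of a truncated 5' LTR and drives transcription of the viral genome in packaging cells. It is followed by the Ψ packaging signal, a gag fragment, the RRE for Rev-dependent nuclear export, and the cPPT/CTS. The region ends with a ΔU3 3' LTR that disables LTR promoter activity after integration, with a bGH polyadenylation signal downstream.

Two expression units sit between these elements. A human U6 RNA polymerase III promoter transcribes the CRTC2-targeting guide fused to the Streptococcus pyogenes gRNA scaffold. An EF-1α core promoter drives the S. pyogenes Cas9 coding sequence, followed by the blasticidin S deaminase gene (BSD), so transduced mammalian cells can be selected with blasticidin. The feature table does not annotate the element linking Cas9 and BSD. A WPRE downstream enhances transcript expression.

The construct is used to make lentivirus that delivers Cas9 and the guide together into human cells for stable disruption of CRTC2. The "-2" in the name suggests it is one of several guides against this gene. The associated publication concerns AMPK-related kinases SIK1 and SIK3 as mediators of LKB1 tumour suppression in non-small-cell lung cancer.
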