Addgene plasmid #138701: pLenti-Blast-sgCRTC2-2
Purpose: Expresses a human CRTC2-targeting sgRNA and Cas9
Depositing lab: Reuben Shaw. Depositing organization: Salk Institute for Biological Studies. Publication: The AMPK-Related Kinases SIK1 and SIK3 Mediate Key Tumor-Suppressive Effects of LKB1 in NSCLC. Hollstein PE, Eichner LJ, Brun SN, Kamireddy A, Svensson RU, Vera LI, Ross DS, Rymoff TJ, Hutchins A, Galvez HM, Williams AE, Shokhirev MN, Screaton RA, Berdeaux R, Shaw RJ. Cancer Discov. 2019 Nov;9(11):1606-1627. doi: 10.1158/2159-8290.CD-18-1261. Epub 2019 Jul 26. PubMed 31350328.
Backbone
  Vector backbone: pLentiCRISPR v2-Blast
  Vector type: Lentiviral
Growth in bacteria
  Bacterial resistance: Ampicillin, 100 μg/mL
  Growth temperature: 37°C
  Growth strain: NEB Stable
  Copy number: High Copy
Gene/Insert
  Gene/Insert name: sgCRTC2 human
  gRNA/shRNA sequence: ACAGGCCCAAAAACTGCGA
  Species: H. sapiens (human)
  Entrez Gene: CRTC2 (a.k.a. TORC-2, TORC2)
  Promoter: hU6
  Cloning method: Restriction Enzyme; 5′ cloning site unknown (unknown if destroyed)
Terms and licenses: Academic/Nonprofit Terms; Industry Terms: Not Available to Industry
How to cite: pLenti-Blast-sgCRTC2-2 was a gift from Reuben Shaw (Addgene plasmid # 138701 ; http://n2t.net/addgene:138701 ; RRID:Addgene_138701)
