>Addgene plasmid #138701 | pLenti-Blast-sgCRTC2-2 | depositor partial sequence | sequence record 268025 | hU6 FWD Sequence
CGCCGTAGTTTCGGATTTTCTTGGCTTTATATATCTTGTGGAAGGACGAAACACCGACAGGCCCAAAAAC
TGCGACGTTTTAGAGCTAGAAATAGCAAGTTAAAATAAGGCTAGTCCGTTATCAACTTGAAAAAGTGGCA
CCGAGTCGGTGCTTTTTTGAATTCGCTAGCTAGGTCTTGAAAGGAGTGGGAATTGGCTCCGGTGCCCGTC
AGTGGGCAGAGCGCACATCGCCCACAGTCCCCGAGAAGTTGGGGGGAGGGGTCGGCAATTGATCCGGTGC
CTAGAGAAGGTGGCGCGGGGTAAACTGGGAAAGTGATGTCGTGTACTGGCTCCGCCTTTTTCCCGAGGGT
GGGGGAGAACCGTATATAAGTGCAGTAGTCGCCGTGAACGTTCTTTTTCGCAACGGGTTTGCCGCCAGAA
CACAGGACCGGTTCTAGAGCGCTGCCACCATGGACAAGAAGTACAGCATCGGCCTGGACATCGGCACCAA
CTCTGTGGGCTGGGCCGTGATCACCGACGAGTACAAGGTGCCCAGCAAGAAATTCAAGGTGCTGGGCAAC
ACCGACCGGCACAGCATCAAGAAGAACCTGATCGGAGCCCTGCTGTTCGACAGCGGCGAAACAGCCGAGG
CCACCCGGCTGAAGAGAACCGCCAGAAGAAGATACACCAGACGGAAGAACCGGATCTGCTATCTGCAAGA
GATCTTCAGCAACGAGATGGCCAAGGTGGACGACAGCTTCTTCCACAGACTGGAAGAGTCCTTCCTGGTG
GAAGAGGATAAGAAGCACGAGCGGCACCCCATCTTCGGCAACATCGTGGACGAGGTGGCCTACCACGAGA
AGTACCCCACCATCTACCACCTGAGAAAGAAACTGGTGGACAGCACCGACAAGCCGACCTGCGGCTGATC
TATCTGGCCCTGGCCCACATGATCAAGTTCCGGGCCACTTCCTGATCGAGGGCGACCTGAACCCCGACAA
CAGCGACGTGGACAAGCTGTTCATCCAGCTGGTGCAGACCTACAACCAGCTGTTCGAGGAAACCCCATCA
CGCCAGCGGCGTGACGCTAAGCCATCTGTCTGCAGACTGAGCAGAGCAGACGCTGAAAATCTGATCGCCC
TAGCTGCCCGCGAGAAAAAAATNNCTGNC
